>Addgene plasmid #46711 | pcDNA3.2 mir-1-1 reporter mir50-2 | depositor full sequence | sequence record 117472 | pcDNA3.2 mir-1-1 reporter mir50-2 sequence 6004 bps
GACGGATCGGGAGATCTCCCGATCCCCTATGGTCGACTCTCAGTACAATCTGCTCTGATGCCGCATAGTT
AAGCCAGTATCTGCTCCCTGCTTGTGTGTTGGAGGTCGCTGAGTAGTGCGCGAGCAAAATTTAAGCTACA
ACAAGGCAAGGCTTGACCGACAATTGCATGAAGAATCTGCTTAGGGTTAGGCGTTTTGCGCTGCTTCGCG
ATGTACGGGCCAGATATACGCGTTGACATTGATTATTGACTAGTTATTAATAGTAATCAATTACGGGGTC
ATTAGTTCATAGCCCATATATGGAGTTCCGCGTTACATAACTTACGGTAAATGGCCCGCCTGGCTGACCG
CCCAACGACCCCCGCCCATTGACGTCAATAATGACGTATGTTCCCATAGTAACGCCAATAGGGACTTTCC
ATTGACGTCAATGGGTGGACTATTTACGGTAAACTGCCCACTTGGCAGTACATCAAGTGTATCATATGCC
AAGTACGCCCCCTATTGACGTCAATGACGGTAAATGGCCCGCCTGGCATTATGCCCAGTACATGACCTTA
TGGGACTTTCCTACTTGGCAGTACATCTACGTATTAGTCATCGCTATTACCATGGTGATGCGGTTTTGGC
AGTACATCAATGGGCGTGGATAGCGGTTTGACTCACGGGGATTTCCAAGTCTCCACCCCATTGACGTCAA
TGGGAGTTTGTTTTGGCACCAAAATCAACGGGACTTTCCAAAATGTCGTAACAACTCCGCCCCATTGACG
CAAATGGGCGGTAGGCGTGTACGGTGGGAGGTCTATATAAGCAGAGCTCTCTGGCTAACTAGAGAACCCA
CTGCTTACTGGCTTATCGAAATTAATACGACTCACTATAGGGAGACCCAAGCTGGCTAGTTAAGCTATCA
ACAAGTTTGTACAAAAAAGCAGGCTCTATTTTTACTAATTCTGAATTCCATAATTCTATATTCTGTATTC
CTCCCCGCCGGCCGCTGATATGTCTGGTATTCTTGGGTTTGAACTTCCAGCGTTGAACCCGCATATTAGA
CGTATCGACGGCCGGCGGGGCATAATGGCTGGTAAGTTTGGAGAGACCGGGGGAGTCCCAGAGATGCCCC
AGCTTTCTTGTACAAAGTGGTTGATCTAGAGGGCCCGCAGTGGGGTCAGCTTCTACCGGGGCGGCGTCCC
GGGGTCTTGGAACTGCATGCAGACTGCCTGCTTGGGAAACATACTTCTTTATATGCCCATATGGACCTGC
TAAGCTATGGAATGTAAAGAAGTATGTATCTCAGGCCGGGACCTCTCTCGCCGCACTGAGGGGCACTCCA
CACCACGGGGGCCGCCGCGGCCGACAGCCAGCCAGGCGGCTGTGGTGGGGGTGAGGCTGGGGCGGCAGGC
TGCCTGGGCGTTGGTGGACGGTCGTGTCCCCGCCAGCATTGTTCTGTCACTTTGCCTGTGTCAGCAGGTG
GAAGTGCTCACCAGACATTCGAAGGTAAGCCTATCCCTAACCCTCTCCTCGGTCTCGATTCTACGCGTAC
CGGTTAGTAATGAGTTTAAACGGGGGAGGCTAACTGAAACACGGAAGGAGACAATACCGGAAGGAACCCG
CGCTATGACGGCAATAAAAAGACAGAATAAAACGCACGGGTGTTGGGTCGTTTGTTCATAAACGCGGGGT
TCGGTCCCAGGGCTGGCACTCTGTCGATACCCCACCGAGACCCCATTGGGGCCAATACGCCCGCGTTTCT
TCCTTTTCCCCACCCCACCCCCCAAGTTCGGGTGAAGGCCCAGGGCTCGCAGCCAACGTCGGGGCGGCAG
GCCCTGCCATAGCAGATCTGCGCAGCTGGGGCTCTAGGGGGTATCCCC
[124 nt withheld, positions 1869-1992]
C
[32 nt withheld, positions 1994-2025]
CA
[57 nt withheld, positions 2028-2084]
A
[49 nt withheld, positions 2086-2134]
CCTTTGACGTTGGAGTCCACGTTCTTT
[37 nt withheld, positions 2162-2198]
ACCCTATCTCGGTCTATTCTTTTGATTTATAAGGGATTTTGGGGATTTCGGCCTATTGGTTAAAAAATGA
GCTGATTTAACAAAAATTTAACGCGAATTAATTCTGTGGAATGTGTGTCAGTTAGGGTGTGGAAAGTCCC
CAGGCTCCCCAGCAGGCAGAAGTATGCAAAGCATGCATCTCAATTAGTCAGCAACCAGGTGTGGAAAGTC
CCCAGGCTCCCCAGCAGGCAGAAGTATGCAAAGCATGCATCTCAATTAGTCAGCAACCATAGTCCCGCCC
CTAACTCCGCCCATCCCGCCCCTAACTCCGCCCAGTTCCGCCCATTCTCCGCCCCATGGCTGACTAATTT
TTTTTATTTATGCAGAGGCCGAGGCCGCCTCTGCCTCTGAGCTATTCCAGAAGTAGTGAGGAGGCTTTTT
TGGAGGCCTAGGCTTTTGCAAAAAGCTCCCGGGAGCTTGTATATCCATTTTCGGATCTGATCAAGAGACA
GGATGAGGATCGTTTCGCATGATTGAACAAGATGGATTGCACGCAGGTTCTCCGGCCGCTTGGGTGGAGA
GGCTATTCGGCTATGACTGGGCACAACAGACAATCGGCTGCTCTGATGCCGCCGTGTTCCGGCTGTCAGC
GCAGGGGCGCCCGGTTCTTTTTGTCAAGACCGACCTGTCCGGTGCCCTGAATGAACTGCAGGACGAGGCA
GCGCGGCTATCGTGGCTGGCCACGACGGGCGTTCCTTGCGCAGCTGTGCTCGACGTTGTCACTGAAGCGG
GAAGGGACTGGCTGCTATTGGGCGAAGTGCCGGGGCAGGATCTCCTGTCATCTCACCTTGCTCCTGCCGA
GAAAGTATCCATCATGGCTGATGCAATGCGGCGGCTGCATACGCTTGATCCGGCTACCTGCCCATTCGAC
CACCAAGCGAAACATCGCATCGAGCGAGCACGTACTCGGATGGAAGCCGGTCTTGTCGATCAGGATGATC
TGGACGAAGAGCATCAGGGGCTCGCGCCAGCCGAACTGTTCGCCAGGCTCAAGGCGCGCATGCCCGACGG
CGAGGATCTCGTCGTGACCCATGGCGATGCCTGCTTGCCGAATATCATGGTGGAAAATGGCCGCTTTTCT
GGATTCATCGACTGTGGCCGGCTGGGTGTGGCGGACCGCTATCAGGACATAGCGTTGGCTACCCGTGATA
TTGCTGAAGAGCTTGGCGGCGAATGGGCTGACCGCTTCCTCGTGCTTTACGGTATCGCCGCTCCCGATTC
GCAGCGCATCGCCTTCTATCGCCTTCTTGACGAGTTCTTCTGAGCGGGACTCTGGGGTTCGCGAAATGAC
CGACCAAGCGACGCCCAACCTGCCATCACGAGATTTCGATTCCACCGCCGCCTTCTATGAAAGGTTGGGC
TTCGGAATCGTTTTCCGGGACGCCGGCTGGATGATCCTCCAGCGCGGGGATCTCATGCTGGAGTTCTTCG
CCCACCCCAACTTGTTTATTGCAGCTTATAATGGTTACAAATAAAGCAATAGCATCACAAATTTCACAAA
TAAAGCATTTTTTTCACTGCATTCTAGTTGTGGTTTGTCCAAACTCATCAATGTATCTTATCATGTCTGT
ATACCGTCGACCTCTAGCTAGAGCTTGGCGTAATCATGGTCATAGCTGTTTCCTGTGTGAAATTGTTATC
CGCTCACAATTCCACACAACATACGAGCCGGAAGCATAAAGTGTAAAGCCTGGGGTGCCTAATGAGTGAG
CTAACTCACATTAATTGCGTTGCGCTCACTGCCCGCTTTCCAGTCGGGAAACCTGTCGTGCCAGCTGCAT
TAATGAATCGGCCAACGCGCGGGGAGAGGCGGTTTGCGTATTGGGCGCTCTTCCGCTTCCTCGCTCACTG
ACTCGCTGCGCTCGGTCGTTCGGCTGCGGCGAGCGGTATCAGCTCACTCAAAGGCGGTAATACGGTTATC
CACAGAATCAGGGGATAACGCAGGAAAGAACATGTGAGCAAAAGGCCAGCAAAAGGCCAGGAACCGTAAA
AAGGCCGCGTTGCTGGCGTTTTTCCATAGGCTCCGCCCCCCTGACGAGCATCACAAAAATCGACGCTCAA
GTCAGAGGTGGCGAAACCCGACAGGACTATAAAGATACCAGGCGTTTCCCCCTGGAAGCTCCCTCGTGCG
CTCTCCTGTTCCGACCCTGCCGCTTACCGGATACCTGTCCGCCTTTCTCCCTTCGGGAAGCGTGGCGCTT
TCTCAATGCTCACGCTGTAGGTATCTCAGTTCGGTGTAGGTCGTTCGCTCCAAGCTGGGCTGTGTGCACG
AACCCCCCGTTCAGCCCGACCGCTGCGCCTTATCCGGTAACTATCGTCTTGAGTCCAACCCGGTAAGACA
CGACTTATCGCCACTGGCAGCAGCCACTGGTAACAGGATTAGCAGAGCGAGGTATGTAGGCGGTGCTACA
GAGTTCTTGAAGTGGTGGCCTAACTACGGCTACACTAGAAGGACAGTATTTGGTATCTGCGCTCTGCTGA
AGCCAGTTACCTTCGGAAAAAGAGTTGGTAGCTCTTGATCCGGCAAACAAACCACCGCTGGTAGCGGTGG
TTTTTTTGTTTGCAAGCAGCAGATTACGCGCAGAAAAAAAGGATCTCAAGAAGATCCTTTGATCTTTTCT
ACGGGGTCTGACGCTCAGTGGAACGAAAACTCACGTTAAGGGATTTTGGTCATGAGATTATCAAAAAGGA
TCTTCACCTAGATCCTTTTAAATTAAAAATGAAGTTTTAAATCAATCTAAAGTATATATGAGTAAACTTG
GTCTGACAGTTACCAATGCTTAATCAGTGAGGCACCTATCTCAGCGATCTGTCTATTTCGTTCATCCATA
GTTGCCTGACTCCCCGTCGTGTAGATAACTACGATACGGGAGGGCTTACCATCTGGCCCCAGTGCTGCAA
TGATACCGCGAGACCCACGCTCACCGGCTCCAGATTTATCAGCAATAAACCAGCCAGCCGGAAGGGCCGA
GCGCAGAAGTGGTCCTGCAACTTTATCCGCCTCCATCCAGTCTATTAATTGTTGCCGGGAAGCTAGAGTA
AGTAGTTCGCCAGTTAATAGTTTGCGCAACGTTGTTGCCATTGCTACAGGCATCGTGGTGTCACGCTCGT
CGTTTGGTATGGCTTCATTCAGCTCCGGTTCCCAACGATCAAGGCGAGTTACATGATCCCCCATGTTGTG
CAAAAAAGCGGTTAGCTCCTTCGGTCCTCCGATCGTTGTCAGAAGTAAGTTGGCCGCAGTGTTATCACTC
ATGGTTATGGCAGCACTGCATAATTCTCTTACTGTCATGCCATCCGTAAGATGCTTTTCTGTGACTGGTG
AGTACTCAACCAAGTCATTCTGAGAATAGTGTATGCGGCGACCGAGTTGCTCTTGCCCGGCGTCAATACG
GGATAATACCGCGCCACATAGCAGAACTTTAAAAGTGCTCATCATTGGAAAACGTTCTTCGGGGCGAAAA
CTCTCAAGGATCTTACCGCTGTTGAGATCCAGTTCGATGTAACCCACTCGTGCACCCAACTGATCTTCAG
CATCTTTTACTTTCACCAGCGTTTCTGGGTGAGCAAAAACAGGAAGGCAAAATGCCGCAAAAAAGGGAAT
AAGGGCGACACGGAAATGTTGAATACTCATACTCTTCCTTTTTCAATATTATTGAAGCATTTATCAGGGT
TATTGTCTCATGAGCGGATACATATTTGAATGTATTTAGAAAAATAAACAAATAGGGGTTCCGCGCACAT
TTCCCCGAAAAGTGCCACCTGACGTC
Features (pLannotate 1.2.2; 24 found; start..end, strand, type, name):
     36..80      -  misc_feature   bom (fragment): basis of mobility region from pBR322
    235..614     +  enhancer       CMV enhancer: human cytomegalovirus immediate early enhancer
    615..818     +  promoter       CMV promoter: human cytomegalovirus (CMV) immediate early promoter
    814..847     +  LTR            5' LTR (truncated) (fragment): truncated 5' long terminal repeat (LTR) from HIV-1
    863..881     +  promoter       T7 promoter: promoter for bacteriophage T7 RNA polymerase
    911..935     +  protein_bind   attB1: mutant version of attB; recombination site for the Gateway® BP reaction BP Clonase™
    978..1077    +  ncRNA          mir-50: Accession: RF00824 - microRNA mir-50
   1120..1140    -  protein_bind   attB2: mutant version of attB; core recombination site for the Gateway® BP reaction BP Clonase™
   1219..1295    +  ncRNA          mir-1: Accession: RF00103 - mir-1 microRNA precursor family
   1494..1535    +  CDS            V5 tag: epitope tag from simian virus 5
   1619..1667    +  polyA_signal   HSV TK poly(A) signal: herpes simplex virus thymidine kinase polyadenylation signal (Cole and Stacy, 1985)
   1758..1774    -  polyA_signal   bGH poly(A) signal (fragment): bovine growth hormone polyadenylation signal
   1869..2297    +  rep_origin     f1 ori (sequence partly withheld): f1 bacteriophage origin of replication; arrow indicates direction of (+) strand synthesis
   2311..2640    +  promoter       SV40 promoter: SV40 enhancer and early promoter
   2707..3498    +  CDS            neo: KKA2_KLEPN - Also known as kan, nptII. Experimental evidence at protein level: Swiss-Prot protein existence level 1. Resistance to kanamycin, neomycin, paromomycin, ribostamycin, butirosin and gentamicin B. From Klebsiella pneumoniae.
   3524..3682    +  CDS            ble (fragment): BLE_KLEPN - Experimental evidence at protein level: Swiss-Prot protein existence level 1. Binding protein with a strong affinity to the bleomycin family of antibiotics. Binds to CL990; an antimitotic-antibiotic compound. From Klebsiella pneumoniae.
   3677..3798    +  polyA_signal   SV40 poly(A) signal: SV40 polyadenylation signal
   3871..3887    -  protein_bind   lac operator: The lac repressor binds to the lac operator to inhibit transcription in E. coli. This inhibition can be relieved by adding lactose or isopropyl-β-D-thiogalactopyranoside (IPTG). lac repressor encoded by lacI
   3895..3925    -  promoter       lac promoter: promoter for the E. coli lac operon
   3940..3961    -  protein_bind   CAP binding site: CAP binding activates transcription in the presence of cAMP. E. coli catabolite activator protein
   3974..4066    -  CDS            lacI (fragment): lac repressor; lacI; The lac repressor binds to the lac operator to inhibit transcription in E. coli. This inhibition can be relieved by adding lactose or isopropyl-β-D-thiogalactopyranoside (IPTG).
   4249..4837    -  rep_origin     ori: high-copy-number ColE1/pMB1/pBR322/pUC origin of replication
   5008..5868    -  CDS            AmpR: β-lactamase; bla; confers resistance to ampicillin, carbenicillin, and related antibiotics
   5869..5973    -  promoter       AmpR promoter: bla
