[The description below was written by a language model from this plasmid's Addgene catalogue record and pLannotate feature annotations shown in this document.]
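Description:
pcDNA3.2 mir-1-1 reporter mir50-2 is a mammalian expression plasmid for studying pri-miRNA processing, made by Gateway recombination into a pcDNA3.2 V5-DEST derivative that already carries a human mir-1-1 hairpin. It is maintained in E. coli at high copy through a ColE1/pUC-type origin with ampicillin selection (AmpR under its own bla promoter), and also contains an f1 origin. For selection in mammalian cells, an SV40 enhancer/early promoter drives the neo gene (G418 resistance), followed by an SV40 poly(A) signal.

The payload is a single transcription unit driven by the CMV immediate-early enhancer and promoter, with a T7 promoter just downstream. Between the attB1 and attB2 sites left by the Gateway reaction lies mir50-2, a synthetic variant of the C. elegans mir-50 primary transcript; the record does not spell out the specific sequence changes, referring instead to the sequence and the publication. Immediately after attB2 on the same transcript sits the hsa-mir-1-1 precursor, followed by the backbone's V5 tag sequence and the HSV TK polyadenylation signal. Since the insert is a noncoding RNA, the V5 tag is a backbone remnant rather than a functional fusion. Placing the two hairpins in tandem presumably lets mir-1-1 act as a co-transcribed internal reference against which processing of the mir-50 variant is compared, consistent with the associated study of primary-sequence determinants that license pri-miRNA hairpins for processing.

The annotated sequence is 6,004 nt, shorter than the 8,038 bp listed for the backbone. This fits the loss of the destination cassette during Gateway recombination, although the record does not explain it. Short annotated fragments such as the HIV-1 LTR, bGH poly(A), ble and lacI matches appear to be incidental partial hits.
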