Addgene plasmid #46711: pcDNA3.2 mir-1-1 reporter mir50-2
Depositing lab: David Bartel. Depositing organization: Whitehead Institute for Biomedical Research. Publication: Beyond Secondary Structure: Primary-Sequence Determinants License Pri-miRNA Hairpins for Processing. Auyeung VC, Ulitsky I, McGeary SE, Bartel DP. Cell. 2013 Feb 14;152(4):844-58. doi: 10.1016/j.cell.2013.01.031. PubMed 23415231.
Backbone
  Vector backbone: pcDNA3.2 V5-DEST mir-1-1 reporter
  Backbone manufacturer: Bartel lab (Addgene plasmid# 46646)
  Backbone size w/o insert (bp): 8038
  Vector type: Mammalian Expression, RNAi
  Selectable markers: Neomycin (select with G418)
Growth in bacteria
  Bacterial resistance: Ampicillin, 100 μg/mL
  Growth temperature: 37°C
  Growth strain: DH5alpha
  Copy number: High Copy
Gene/Insert
  Gene/Insert name: mir50-2 (alt name: mir50-2 pri-mRNA)
  Species: C. elegans (nematode), Synthetic
  Mutation: see sequence and publication
  Promoter: CMV
  Tag / fusion protein: hsa-mir-1-1 (C terminal on insert); V5 (C terminal on backbone)
  Cloning method: Gateway Cloning
  Sequencing primers: 5′ CMV-F; 3′ TK-pA-R
Terms and licenses: Academic/Nonprofit Terms; Industry Terms: Not Available to Industry
How to cite: pcDNA3.2 mir-1-1 reporter mir50-2 was a gift from David Bartel (Addgene plasmid # 46711 ; http://n2t.net/addgene:46711 ; RRID:Addgene_46711)
