>Addgene plasmid #46711 | pcDNA3.2 mir-1-1 reporter mir50-2 | addgene partial sequence | sequence record 75372 | CMV-F 5'-CGCAAATGGGCGGTAGGCGTG-3'
CGAAATTAATACGACTCACTATAGGGAGACCCAAGCTGGCTAGTTAAGCTATCAACAAGTTTGTACAAAA
AAGCAGGCTCTATTTTTACTAATTCTGAATTCCATAATTCTATATTCTGTATTCCTCCCCGCCGGCCGCT
GATATGTCTGGTATTCTTGGGTTTGAACTTCCAGCGTTGAACCCGCATATTAGACGTATCGACGGCCGGC
GGGGCATAATGGCTGGTAAGTTTGGAGAGACCGGGGGAGTCCCAGAGATGCCCCAGCTTTCTTGTACAAA
GTGGTTGATCTAGAGGGCCCGCAGTGGGGTCAGCTTCTACCGGGGCGGCGTCCCGGGGTCTTGGAACTGC
ATGCAGACTGCCTGCTTGGGAAACATACTTCTTTATATGCCCATATGGACCTGCTAAGCTATGGAATGTA
AAGAAGTATGTATCTCAGGCCGGGACCTCTCTCGCCGCACTGAGGGGCACTCCACACCACGGGGGCCGCC
GCGGCCGACAGCCAGCCAGGCGGCTGTGGTGGGGGTGAGGCTGGGGCGGCAGGCTGCCTGGGCGTTGGTG
GACGGTCGTGTCCCCGCCAGCATTGTTCTGTCACTTTGCCTGTGTCAGCAGGTGGAAGTGCTCACCAGAC
ATTCGAAGGTAAGCCTATCCCTAACCCTCTCCTCGGTCTCGATTCTACGCGTACCGGTTAGTAATGAGTT
TAAACGGGGGAGGCTAACTGAAACACGGAAGGAGACAATACCGGAAGGAACCCGCGCTATGACGGCAATA
AAAAGACAGAATAAA
